>Addgene plasmid #87460 | HD-3 | addgene full sequence | sequence record 174669 | Addgene NGS Result
CTAAATTGTAAGCGTTAATATTTTGTTAAAATTCGCGTTAAATTTTTGTTAAATCAGCTCATTTTTTAAC
CAATAGGCCGAAATCGGCAAAATCCCTTATAAATCAAAAGAATAGACCGAGATAGGGTTGAGTGGCCGCT
ACAGGGCGCTCCCATTCGCCATTCAGGCTGCGCAACTGTTGGGAAGGGCGTTTCGGTGCGGGCCTCTTCG
CTATTACGCCAGCTGGCGAAAGGGGGATGTGCTGCAAGGCGATTAAGTTGGGTAACGCCAGGGTTTTCCC
AGTCACGACGTTGTAAAACGACGGCCAGTGAGCGCGACGTAATACGACTCACTATAGGGCGAATTGGCGG
AAGGCCGTCAAGGCCACGTGTCTTGTCCAGAGCTCGTATCCTGCAGTTAACTCCAGACCAGGTGGTAGCA
ATCGCGTCGCACGACGGGGGAAAGCAAGCCCTGGAAACCGTGCAAAGGTTGTTGCCGGTACTATGCCAGG
CACATGGATTAACCCCAGCTCAAGTGGTACTGCAGGATACGGTACCTGGAGCACAAGACTGGCCTCATGG
GCCTTCCGCTCACTGCCCGCTTTCCAGTCGGGAAACCTGTCGTGCCAGCTGCATTAACATGGTCATAGCT
GTTTCCTTGCGTATTGGGCGCTCTCCGCTTCCTCGCTCACTGACTCGCTGCGCTCGGTCGTTCGGGTAAA
GCCTGGGGTGCCTAATGAGCAAAAGGCCAGCAAAAGGCCAGGAACCGTAAAAAGGCCGCGTTGCTGGCGT
TTTTCCATAGGCTCCGCCCCCCTGACGAGCATCACAAAAATCGACGCTCAAGTCAGAGGTGGCGAAACCC
GACAGGACTATAAAGATACCAGGCGTTTCCCCCTGGAAGCTCCCTCGTGCGCTCTCCTGTTCCGACCCTG
CCGCTTACCGGATACCTGTCCGCCTTTCTCCCTTCGGGAAGCGTGGCGCTTTCTCATAGCTCACGCTGTA
GGTATCTCAGTTCGGTGTAGGTCGTTCGCTCCAAGCTGGGCTGTGTGCACGAACCCCCCGTTCAGCCCGA
CCGCTGCGCCTTATCCGGTAACTATCGTCTTGAGTCCAACCCGGTAAGACACGACTTATCGCCACTGGCA
GCAGCCACTGGTAACAGGATTAGCAGAGCGAGGTATGTAGGCGGTGCTACAGAGTTCTTGAAGTGGTGGC
CTAACTACGGCTACACTAGAAGAACAGTATTTGGTATCTGCGCTCTGCTGAAGCCAGTTACCTTCGGAAA
AAGAGTTGGTAGCTCTTGATCCGGCAAACAAACCACCGCTGGTAGCGGTGGTTTTTTTGTTTGCAAGCAG
CAGATTACGCGCAGAAAAAAAGGATCTCAAGAAGATCCTTTGATCTTTTCTACGGGGTCTGACGCTCAGT
GGAACGAAAACTCACGTTAAGGGATTTTGGTCATGAGATTATCAAAAAGGATCTTCACCTAGATCCTTTT
AAATTAAAAATGAAGTTTTAAATCAATCTAAAGTATATATGAGTAAACTTGGTCTGACAGTTACCAATGC
TTAATCAGTGAGGCACCTATCTCAGCGATCTGTCTATTTCGTTCATCCATAGTTGCCTGACTCCCCGTCG
TGTAGATAACTACGATACGGGAGGGCTTACCATCTGGCCCCAGTGCTGCAATGATACCGCGAGAACCACG
CTCACCGGCTCCAGATTTATCAGCAATAAACCAGCCAGCCGGAAGGGCCGAGCGCAGAAGTGGTCCTGCA
ACTTTATCCGCCTCCATCCAGTCTATTAATTGTTGCCGGGAAGCTAGAGTAAGTAGTTCGCCAGTTAATA
GTTTGCGCAACGTTGTTGCCATTGCTACAGGCATCGTGGTGTCACGCTCGTCGTTTGGTATGGCTTCATT
CAGCTCCGGTTCCCAACGATCAAGGCGAGTTACATGATCCCCCATGTTGTGCAAAAAAGCGGTTAGCTCC
TTCGGTCCTCCGATCGTTGTCAGAAGTAAGTTGGCCGCAGTGTTATCACTCATGGTTATGGCAGCACTGC
ATAATTCTCTTACTGTCATGCCATCCGTAAGATGCTTTTCTGTGACTGGTGAGTACTCAACCAAGTCATT
CTGAGAATAGTGTATGCGGCGACCGAGTTGCTCTTGCCCGGCGTCAATACGGGATAATACCGCGCCACAT
AGCAGAACTTTAAAAGTGCTCATCATTGGAAAACGTTCTTCGGGGCGAAAACTCTCAAGGATCTTACCGC
TGTTGAGATCCAGTTCGATGTAACCCACTCGTGCACCCAACTGATCTTCAGCATCTTTTACTTTCACCAG
CGTTTCTGGGTGAGCAAAAACAGGAAGGCAAAATGCCGCAAAAAAGGGAATAAGGGCGACACGGAAATGT
TGAATACTCATACTCTTCCTTTTTCAATATTATTGAAGCATTTATCAGGGTTATTGTCTCATGAGCGGAT
ACATATTTGAATGTATTTAGAAAAATAAACAAATAGGGGTTCCGCGCACATTTCCCCGAAAAGTGCCAC
Features (pLannotate 1.2.2; 8 found; start..end, strand, type, name):
      3..134     -  rep_origin     M13 ori (fragment): M13 bacteriophage origin of replication; arrow indicates direction of (+) strand synthesis
    155..311     -  CDS            lacZα (fragment): LacZα fragment of β-galactosidase; lacZ fragment
    320..338     +  promoter       T7 promoter: promoter for bacteriophage T7 RNA polymerase
    570..617     -  CDS            lacI (fragment): lac repressor; lacI; The lac repressor binds to the lac operator to inhibit transcription in E. coli. This inhibition can be relieved by adding lactose or isopropyl-β-D-thiogalactopyranoside (IPTG).
    654..694     -  rep_origin     RSF ori (fragment): Plasmids containing the RSF 1030 origin of replication can be propagated in E. coli cells that contain additional plasmids with compatible origins.
    772..1360    -  rep_origin     ori: high-copy-number ColE1/pMB1/pBR322/pUC origin of replication
   1531..2391    -  CDS            AmpR: β-lactamase; bla; confers resistance to ampicillin, carbenicillin, and related antibiotics
   2392..2496    -  promoter       AmpR promoter: bla
