[The description below was written by a language model from this plasmid's Addgene catalogue record and pLannotate feature annotations shown in this document.]
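Description:
HD-3 is a small (about 2.5 kb) bacterial storage plasmid built on the pMA-T gene-synthesis backbone. It holds a synthetic DNA fragment used to prepare a TAL effector DNA-binding-domain library. It is one of the module plasmids for STAR, a TAL effector assembly reaction based on isothermal assembly, and its stated purpose is to serve as the source for library amplification of the HD-3 fragment. By TALE convention, "HD" would denote a repeat unit carrying the HD repeat-variable diresidue, which recognises cytosine, and the "3" probably marks a position or fragment class in the assembly scheme. The record does not spell out either point, and it lists the cloning method as unknown.

The plasmid is propagated in E. coli from a high-copy ColE1/pUC-type origin and is selected with ampicillin through a complete β-lactamase gene driven by its own bla promoter. The automated annotation does not mark the synthetic insert itself. It presumably sits in the unannotated stretch downstream of the T7 promoter, between that promoter and the backbone elements. The other hits are only short fragments: partial M13 origin, lacZα, lacI and RSF origin matches. These are best read as backbone remnants or incidental sequence similarities rather than functional parts, so the record gives no basis for expecting blue/white screening, lac repression or single-stranded DNA production. No eukaryotic promoter, tag or reporter is annotated, which fits a plasmid meant as a template for generating assembly fragments rather than an expression vector.
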