Addgene plasmid #87460: HD-3
Purpose: For library amplification of fragment HD-3
Depositing lab: Steve Pollard. Depositing organization: University of Edinburgh. Publication: STAR: a simple TAL effector assembly reaction using isothermal assembly. Gogolok S, Garcia-Diaz C, Pollard SM. Sci Rep. 2016 Sep 12;6:33209. doi: 10.1038/srep33209. PubMed 27615025.
Backbone
  Vector backbone: pMA-T
  Backbone manufacturer: Life Technologies
  Vector type: TALEN, Synthetic Biology ; TALE DBD library preparation
Growth in bacteria
  Bacterial resistance: Ampicillin, 100 μg/mL
  Growth temperature: 37°C
  Growth strain: DH5alpha
  Copy number: High Copy
Gene/Insert
  Gene/Insert name: HD-3
  Species: Synthetic
  Cloning method: Unknown
Terms and licenses: Academic/Nonprofit Terms; Industry Terms: Not Available to Industry
How to cite: HD-3 was a gift from Steve Pollard (Addgene plasmid # 87460 ; http://n2t.net/addgene:87460 ; RRID:Addgene_87460)
