>Addgene plasmid #87460 | HD-3 | depositor partial sequence | sequence record 170570 | HD-3 RVD flanked by BciVI sites
GTATCCTGCAGTTAACTCCAGACCAGGTGGTAGCAATCGCGTCGCACGACGGGGGAAAGCAAGCCCTGGA
AACCGTGCAAAGGTTGTTGCCGGTACTATGCCAGGCACATGGATTAACCCCAGCTCAAGTGGTACTGCAG
GATAC
